>Addgene plasmid #25267 | UBC80 | depositor partial sequence | sequence record 11741 | Author sequence
TCTCTCATCTCTGCGGTCAGTGACAAACTGAGATGGCGGATGAAGGAGGAAATGGATCGTGCCCAGGCAG
AGCTCAATGCCTTGAAACGAACAGAAGAAGACCTGAAAAAGGGTCACCAGAAACTGGAAGAGATGGTTAC
CCGTTTAGATCAAGAAGTAGCCGAGGTTGATAAAAACATAGAACTTTTGAAAAAGAAGGATGAAGAACTC
AGTTCTGCTCTGGAAAAA
