>Addgene plasmid #25267 | UBC80 | addgene partial sequence | sequence record 31347 | 25267 with T7
TATTTTGTTTACTTTAAGAAGGAGATATACCATGGGCAGCAGCCATCATCATCATCATCACAGCAGCGGC
CTGGTTCCGCGTGGTAGTTCTCTCATCTCTGCGGTCAGTGACAAACTGAGATGGCGGATGAAGGAGGAAA
TGGATCGTGCCCAGGCAGAGCTCAATGCCTTGAAACGAACAGAAGAAGACCTGAAAAAGGGTCACCAGAA
ACTGGAAGAGATGGTTACCCGTTTAGATCAAGAAGTAGCCGAGGTTGATAAAAACATAGAACTTTTGAAA
AAGAAGGATGAAGAACTCAGTTCTGCTCTGGAAAAATGATGACGAAGCTTGCGGCCGCACTCGAGCACCA
CCACCACCACCACTGAGATCCGGCTGCTAACAAAGCCCGAAAGGAAGCTGAGTTGGCTGCTGCCACCGCT
GAGCAATAACTAGCATAACCCCTTGGGGCCTCTAAACGGGTCTTGAGGGGTTTTTTGCTGAAAGGAGGAA
CTATATCCGGATTGGCGAATGGG
[124 nt withheld, positions 514-637]
C
[91 nt withheld, positions 639-729]
A
[49 nt withheld, positions 731-779]
CCTTTGACGTTGGAGTCCACGTTCTTT
[37 nt withheld, positions 807-843]
ACCCTATCTCGGTCTATTCTTTTGATTTATAAGGGATTTTGCCGA
