[The description below was written by a language model from this plasmid's Addgene catalogue record.]
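Description:
UBC80 is a bacterial expression plasmid built on pET28a-LIC, a ligation-independent-cloning derivative of the pET28a vector from a structural genomics consortium. The backbone is listed at 7328 bp without insert. It is maintained in E. coli under kanamycin selection and is recorded as low copy, with DH5alpha given as the propagation strain. No feature table accompanies the record, so the promoter and origin of replication are not explicitly stated. The listed sequencing primers (T7 forward and T7 terminator) do fit the usual pET arrangement, in which the insert sits between a T7 promoter and T7 terminator and is expressed in a host that supplies T7 RNA polymerase.

The insert is a 228 bp fragment of human TSG101 (tumor susceptibility gene 101, also known as VPS23). The insert name suggests it spans roughly residues 229 to 304, and the record describes it as the coiled-coil domain of the protein. It is therefore a domain construct rather than the full open reading frame, as the deposit's purpose statement cautions. The fragment carries an N-terminal His tag, which allows the recombinant protein to be purified by immobilised metal affinity chromatography. Any protease cleavage site between the tag and the insert is not mentioned in the record.

The stated purpose is bacterial production of the protein for structure determination, and the depositor links the construct to a deposited Protein Data Bank structure of this TSG101 region. It is suited to producing the isolated coiled-coil domain for crystallographic, biophysical or interaction studies. The record lists the cloning method as restriction enzyme despite the LIC-format backbone.
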