Addgene plasmid #25267: UBC80
Purpose: Bacterial expression for structure determination; may not be full ORF
Depositing lab: Cheryl Arrowsmith. Depositing organization: University of Toronto.
Backbone
  Vector backbone: pET28a-LIC
  Backbone manufacturer: SGC
  Backbone size w/o insert (bp): 7328
  Vector type: Bacterial Expression
Growth in bacteria
  Bacterial resistance: Kanamycin, 50 μg/mL
  Growth temperature: 37°C
  Growth strain: DH5alpha
  Copy number: Low Copy
Gene/Insert
  Gene/Insert name: ubc80.229.304 (alt names: PDB: 3IV1; tumor susceptibility gene 101, coiled-coil domain; TSG101, Ubc80)
  Species: H. sapiens (human)
  Insert size (bp): 228
  Entrez Gene: TSG101 (a.k.a. TSG10, VPS23)
  Tag / fusion protein: His (N terminal on insert)
  Cloning method: Restriction Enzyme
  Sequencing primers: 5′ T7; 3′ T7-term
Terms and licenses: Academic/Nonprofit Terms; Industry Terms: Not Available to Industry
Depositor comments: PDB: 3IV1. http://www.thesgc.org/structures/3IV1/
How to cite: UBC80 was a gift from Cheryl Arrowsmith (Addgene plasmid # 25267 ; http://n2t.net/addgene:25267 ; RRID:Addgene_25267)
